Addgene plasmid #79548: pNR292
Purpose: Output plasmid: contains 16-state register that regulates expression of GFP. Implements RSM with 3-input passcode behavior.
Depositing lab: Timothy Lu. Depositing organization: Massachusetts Institute of Technology. Publication: Synthetic recombinase-based state machines in living cells. Roquet N, Soleimany AP, Ferris AC, Aaronson S, Lu TK. Science. 2016 Jul 22;353(6297):aad8559. doi: 10.1126/science.aad8559. Epub 2016 Jul 21. PubMed 27463678.
Backbone
  Vector backbone: pBAC
  Backbone manufacturer: Wild, J.; Hradecna, Z.; Szybalski, W. Genome Res. 2002 Sep; 12(9): 1434–1444. DOI: 10.1101/gr.130502
  Vector type: Bacterial Expression
Growth in bacteria
  Bacterial resistance: Chloramphenicol, 25 μg/mL
  Growth temperature: 37°C
  Growth strain: DH5alpha
  Copy number: Low Copy
Gene/Insert
  Gene/Insert name: mTagBFP
Terms and licenses: Academic/Nonprofit Terms; Industry Terms: Not Available to Industry
How to cite: pNR292 was a gift from Timothy Lu (Addgene plasmid # 79548 ; http://n2t.net/addgene:79548 ; RRID:Addgene_79548)
