[The description below was written by a language model from this plasmid's Addgene catalogue record and pLannotate feature annotations shown in this document.]
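Description:
pNR292 is a low-copy bacterial expression plasmid built on the pBAC backbone, an F-plasmid-derived bacterial artificial chromosome vector, and serves as an "output plasmid" in a recombinase-based state machine (RSM) system for E. coli. Its maintenance functions come from the F factor: the repE replication initiator with ori2 (oriS) and the incC incompatibility region keep copy number very low, while the sopA, sopB and sopC partitioning system ensures stable segregation to daughter cells. An additional oriV origin is annotated, as is a fragment of the resD resolvase gene. Selection is by chloramphenicol, through the cat gene driven by its own promoter.

According to the catalogue entry, the payload is a 16-state DNA register that controls expression of a fluorescent reporter and implements a three-input "passcode" behaviour, meaning the reporter should be expressed only when the inputs arrive in a particular order. In such designs, recombinase recognition sites are interleaved with regulatory parts so that inversions and excisions rewrite the register into distinct, heritable DNA states. The recombinase sites, promoters and most terminators of the register are not picked up in the feature table; the roughly 1.4 kb unannotated stretch between a terminator fragment and the reporter may hold them, but the record does not say so.

The record is inconsistent about the reporter. The purpose statement names GFP, whereas the insert field lists mTagBFP and the annotation finds a TagBFP coding sequence, so the sequence supports a blue fluorescent output. A type III hammerhead ribozyme lies immediately upstream of this coding sequence, an arrangement commonly used as an insulator that cleaves variable 5' leader RNA so that expression is less dependent on register state. The recombinases themselves are not encoded here and would have to be supplied from elsewhere.
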