Features (pLannotate 1.2.2; 13 found; start..end, strand, type, name):
     26..65      -  terminator     bacterial terminator (fragment): putative bacterial transcription terminator
   1499..2188    -  CDS            TagBFP: TagBFP is a basic (constitutively fluorescent) blue fluorescent protein published in 2008, derived from Entacmaea quadricolor. It is reported to be a very rapidly-maturing monomer with very low acid sensitivity.
   2238..2293    -  ncRNA          Hammerhead 3: Accession: RF00008 - Hammerhead ribozyme (type III)
   2864..3337    -  misc_feature   sopC: sopC; centromere-like partitioning region of the bacterial F plasmid
   3413..4381    -  CDS            sopB: SOPB_ECOLI - Also known as B. Experimental evidence at protein level: Swiss-Prot protein existence level 1. Control of plasmid partitioning; required to recognize the cis-acting. Binds specifically with the DNA segment containing the sopC region. SopB is trans-acting. From Escherichia coli (strain K12).
   4381..5556    -  CDS            sopA: partitioning protein for the bacterial F plasmid; sopA
   5882..6132    -  misc_feature   incC: incC; incompatibility region of the bacterial F plasmid
   6135..6890    -  CDS            repE: replication initiation protein for the bacterial F plasmid; repE
   6981..7200    -  rep_origin     ori2: secondary origin of replication for the bacterial F plasmid; also known as oriS
   7276..7890    -  rep_origin     oriV: origin of replication for the bacterial F plasmid
   8288..8632    -  CDS            resD (fragment): REDF_ECOLI - Also known as D. Protein inferred from homology: Swiss-Prot protein existence level 3. Acts as a repressor of transcription and as a site-specific resolvase that cleaves at the RfsF site. From Escherichia coli (strain K12).
   8748..8850    +  promoter       cat promoter: promoter of the E. coli cat gene encoding chloramphenicol acetyltransferase
   8851..9507    +  CDS            cat: CAT_ECOLX - Experimental evidence at protein level: Swiss-Prot protein existence level 1. This enzyme is an effector of chloramphenicol resistance in bacteria. From Escherichia coli. This protein is used as a marker in many commonly used cloning vectors, such as pACYC184.
>Addgene plasmid #79548 | pNR292 | depositor full sequence | sequence record 148765 | pNR292 sequence 9520 bps
TAAGTGCCCATTCAGCCAGTATAACCAGATAAAAAAAATCCTTAGCTTTCGCTAAGGATGATTTCTGTCA
GCCAGGAAGGTATAACAGGAAAAATTAAAGGGGAGATAAAATCCCCCCTTTTTGGTTAACTCGAGGATTC
GAAAAGGTGAAATCTCCTTTCACGGCCCATTCCTCATGGATGGGCCGTTTATTTCCCCGAGCCAGACGTC
CACCATACCTTCGATATTCGCGCCCACTCTCCCATTAGTCGGAGTGGATGTGTTGCGATTGCCCGCTAGA
TCAATGTGCACGACACTGCTCGATCCGCTCGCACATTGCCCGCTAGATCAATGTGTACGTCGAGTGCGGT
ATTCCTCTGGGCCGGCCGGCTTGTCGACGACGGCGCACTCCGTCGTCAGGATCATCCGGGCCGTGGTGCG
GATCTAGCTACCCGCACTTGAGTCCACGGCTGATGCCAACACAATTAACATCAGAATCAAGGTAAATGCT
TTTTGCTTTTTTTGCGGGCTCACTAGGGAATGGCGTCGTCCGTGACATTCTGTGCGGTCGGGGTTTGTAC
CGTACACCACTGAGTGCGCGGTGGTTGACCAGACAAACCACGACCAGCGGCTGTCTATGCCAGAAGTCGG
TCAGGTCGGAGTCCTAGGCGAGTTTTTATTTCGTTTATTAGAATTAAGGTAACTAAAAAACTCCTTTCGT
TCGCGCGACATGACATGCCGACACAATCTCCCTGCTCAGAACTTTTCGGATCAAGCTATGAAAAACGCAA
AGAGGGAACTAAACACTTGCAATAGCGCCAACCATGCACCATAGCCAGCCTGACAGTAGCCCGGCCGGCT
TGTCGACGACGGCGGTCTCCGTCGTCAGGATCATCCGGGCGCAGCTGAGAGCGACACAGTCCTGTACTTG
GGATGCTGGCGTTTAGTTTCTCGTTTCTTCTTCTTTTAACGAGAGAAAACGAGGAACTAACTTGGGGTGC
AGGTAGGCCATCGCCGCCGATTGATTCAGAAAGTTAAACAAAATTATTTGTAGAGGGAAACCGTTGTGGT
CTCCCTGAATATATTATACGAGCCTTATGCATGCCCGTAAAGTTATCCAGCAACCACTCATAGACCTAGG
GCAGCAGATAGGGACGACGTGGTGTTAGCTGTGATTGTCTTCGGGGCCCCACTCGTCGTGGTTTGTCTGG
TCAACCACCGCGGTCTCAGTGGTGTACGGTACAAACCCCGACGAGGCGATAAGCTCGGCAAGGCTGATTA
CGCCTGCTCGTGTGATGCCAACACAATTAACATCTCAATCAAGGTAAATGCTTTTTGCTTTTTTTGCCCG
GATCTCCTTAGTGTAGGTTCCGACTCGCGCTTCGTCGACACAACTTTTCGGATCAAGCTATGAAGGACGC
AAAGAGGGAACTAAACACTTCGTCCCTGAGGCTGCAGTTCAGCAACTACACCTAGCTGAGACATAAAAAA
ACCCGCTTGCGCGGGCTTTTTCACATTAGTGCCCCAGTTTGCTAGGGAGGTCGCAGTATCTGGCCACTGC
CACCTCGTGCTGCTCGACGTAGGTCTCGTTGTTGGCCTCCTTGATTCTTTCCAGTCTGTAGTCCACATAG
TAGACGCCAGGCATCTTGAGGTTCTTAGCGGGTTTCTTGGATCTATATGTGGTCTTGATGTTTGCGATCA
GATGGCTCCCGCCCACGAGCTTCAGGGCCATGTCGTTTCTGCCTTCCAGGCCGCCGTCAGCGGGGTACAG
CGTCTCGGTGAAGGCCTCCCAGCCGAGTGTTTTCTTCTGCATCACAGGGCCGTTGGATGTGAAGTTCACC
CCTCTGATCTTGACGTTGTAGATGAGGCAGCCGTCCTGGAGGCTGGTGTCCTGGGTAGCGGTCAGCACGC
CCCCGTCTTCGTATGTGGTGACTCTCTCCCATGTGAAGCCCTCAGGGAAGGACTGCTTGAAGAAGTCGGG
GATGCCCTGGGTGTGGTTGATGAAGGTCTTGCTGCCGTAGAGGAAGCTAGTAGCCAGGATGTCGAAGGCG
AAGGGGAGAGGGCCGCCCTCGACCACCTTGATTCTCATGGTCTGGGTGCCCTCGTAGGGCTTGCCTTCGC
CCTCGGATGTGCACTTGAAGTGATGGTTGTCCACGGTGCCCTCCATGTACAGCTTCATGTGCATGTTCTC
CTTAATCAGCTCGCTCATTCGTTACCTCCTTAGTATACTCTTTTGACTTTAAACAAAATTATTTGTAGAG
GCGGTTTCGACATCACTGTCTCATCAGAACGCAAAGCACATGCGTTGACCGCTGCTCCGTTTACACTATC
CTCGCGTACGATCGCACGCCCCATGAAAGGAGTTTTTTAGTTACCTTAATTGAAATAAACGAAATAAAAA
CTCGCCAGATCGACAGGTAGACCAGGTGCGGTGCGAATACGAGTCGTAGTTAGTTCCTCGTTTTCTCTCG
TTGGAAGAAGAAGAAACGAGAAACTAAAGCAATGCTGGTCTGGCTATGACTGCCTCACTCCTAGGGTGTA
ATAGGCACTAAAAGAGTGATATGGCACGCGCATGTGGAACGCCGTTAGAGGGTTGCTGAGCCATCGTGGT
CCTTAGACTCGGGAAAAACAAAAACCCGCCGAAGCGGGTTAAGTGCGGGGCGGCTAGCCCGCCACCTAAG
TTATGAGTCAGGAAAAAAGGCGACAGAGTAATCTGTCGCCTTTTTTCTTTGCTTGCTTTGTAATCACTCG
ATGACCAAAAGTAAAAACCCGCCGAAGCGGGTTTTTACGTAAAACAGGTGAAACTGACGCTAGCCGGTCA
CATGTCAATACTTGCCCTTGACAGGCATTGATGGAATCGTAGTCTCACGCTGATAGTCTGATCGACAATA
CAAGTGGGACCGTGGTCCCAGACCGATAATCAGACCGACAACACGAGTGGGATCGTGGTCCCAGACTAAT
AATCAGACCGACGATACGAGTGGGACCGTGGTCCCAGACTAATAATCAGACCGACGATACGAGTGGGACC
GTGGTTCCAGACTAATAATCAGACCGACGATACGAGTGGGACCGTGGTCCCAGACTAATAATCAGACCGA
CGATACGAGTGGGACCATGGTCCCAGACTAATAATCAGACCGACGATACGAGTGGGACCGTGGTCCCAGT
CTGATTATCAGACCGACGATACGAGTGGGACCGTGGTCCCAGACTAATAATCAGACCGACGATACGAGTG
GGACCGTGGTCCCAGACTAATAATCAGACCGACGATACGAGTGGGACCGTGGTCCCAGTCTGATTATCAG
ACCGACGATACAAGTGGAACAGTGGGCCCAGAGAGAATATTCAGGCCAGTTATGCTTTCTGGCCTGTAAC
AAAGGACATTAAGTAAAGACAGATAAACGTAGACTAAAACGTGGTCGCATCAGGGTGCTGGCTTTTCAAG
TTCCTTAAGAATGGCCTCAATTTTCTCTATACACTCAGTTGGAACACGGGACCTGTCCAGGTTAAGCACC
ATTTTATCGCCCTTATACAATACTGTCGCTCCAGGAGCAAACTGATGTCGTGAGCTTAAACTAGTTCTTG
ATGCAGATGACGTTTTAAGCACAGAAGTTAAAAGAGTGATAACTTCTTCAGCTTCAAATATCACCCCAGC
TTTTTTCTGCTCATGAAGGTTAGATGCCTGCTGCTTAAGTAATTCCTCTTTATCTGTAAAGGCTTTTTGA
AGTGCATCACCTGACCGGGCAGATAGTTCACCGGGGTGAGAAAAAAGAGCAACAACTGATTTAGGCAATT
TGGCGGTGTTGATACAGCGGGTAATAATCTTACGTGAAATATTTTCCGCATCAGCCAGCGCAGAAATATT
TCCAGCAAATTCATTCTGCAATCGGCTTGCATAACGCTGACCACGTTCATAAGCACTTGTTGGGCGATAA
TCGTTACCCAATCTGGATAATGCAGCCATCTGCTCATCATCCAGCTCGCCAACCAGAACACGATAATCAC
TTTCGGTAAGTGCAGCAGCTTTACGACGGCGACTCCCATCGGCAATTTCTATGACACCAGATACTCTTCG
ACCGAACGCCGGTGTCTGTTGACCAGTCAGTAGAAAAGAAGGGATGAGATCATCCAGTGCGTCCTCAGTA
AGCAGCTCCTGGTCACGTTCATTACCTGACCATACCCGAGAGGTCTTCTCAACACTATCACCCCGGAGCA
CTTCAAGAGTAAACTTCACATCCCGACCACATACAGGCAAAGTAATGGCATTACCGCGAGCCATTACTCC
TACGCGCGCAATTAACGAATCCACCATCGGGGCAGCTGGTGTCGATAACGAAGTATCTTCAACCGGTTGA
GTATTGAGCGTATGTTTTGGAATAACAGGCGCACGCTTCATTATCTAATCTCCCAGCGTGGTTTAATCAG
ACGATCGAAAATTTCATTGCAGACAGGTTCCCAAATAGAAAGAGCATTTCTCCAGGCACCAGTTGAAGAG
CGTTGATCAATGGCCTGTTCAAAAACAGTTCTCATCCGGATCTGACCTTTACCAACTTCATCCGTTTCAC
GTACAACATTTTTTAGAACCATGCTTCCCCAGGCATCCCGAATTTGCTCCTCCATCCACGGGGACTGAGA
GCCATTACTATTGCTGTATTTGGTAAGCAAAATACGTACATCAGGCTCGAACCCTTTAAGATCAACGTTC
TTGAGCAGATCACGAAGCATATCGAAAAACTGCAGTGCGGAGGTGTAGTCAAACAACTCAGCAGGCGTGG
GAACAATCAGCACATCAGCAGCACATACGACATTAATCGTGCCGATACCCAGGTTAGGCGCGCTGTCAAT
AACTATGACATCATAGTCATGAGCAACAGTTTCAATGGCCAGTCGGAGCATCAGGTGTGGATCGGTGGGC
AGTTTACCTTCATCAAATTTGCCCATTAACTCAGTTTCAATACGGTGCAGAGCCAGACAGGAAGGAATAA
TGTCAAGCCCCGGCCAGCAAGTGGGCTTTATTGCATAAGTGACATCGTCCTTTTCCCCAAGATAGAAAGG
CAGGAGAGTGTCTTCTGCATGAATATGAAGATCTGGTACCCATCCGTGATACATTGAGGCTGTTCCCTGG
GGGTCGTTACCTTCCACGAGCAAAACACGTAGCCCCTTCAGAGCCAGATCCTGAGCAAGATGAACAGAAA
CTGAGGTTTTGTAAACGCCACCTTTATGGGCAGCAACCCCGATCACCGGTGGAAATACGTCTTCAGCACG
TCGCAATCGCGTACCAAACACATCACGCATATGATTAATTTGTTCAATTGTATAACCAACACGTTGCTCA
ACCCGTCCTCGAATTTCCATATCCGGGTGCGGTAGTCGCCCTGCTTTCTCGGCATCTCTGATAGCCTGAG
AAGAAACCCCAACTAAATCCGCTGCTTCACCTATTCTCCAGCGCCGGGTTATTTTCCTCGCTTCCGGGCT
GTCATCATTAAACTGTGCAATGGCGATAGCCTTCGTCATTTCATGACCAGCGTTTATGCACTGGTTAAGT
GTTTCCATGAGTTTCATTCTGAACATCCTTTAATCATTGCTTTGCGTTTTTTTATTAAATCTTGCAATTT
ACTGCAAAGCAACAACAAAATCGCAAAGTCATCAAAAAACCGCAAAGTTGTTTAAAATAAGAGCAACACT
ACAAAAGGAGATAAGAAGAGCACATACCTCAGTCACTTATTATCACTAGCGCTCGCCGCAGCCGTGTAAC
CGAGCATAGCGAGCGAACTGGCGAGGAAGCAAAGAAGAACTGTTCTGTCAGATAGCTCTTACGCTCAGCG
CAAGAAGAAATATCCACCGTGGGAAAAACTCCAGGTAGAGGTACACACGCGGATAGCCAATTCAGAGTAA
TAAACTGTGATAATCAACCCTCATCAATGATGACGAACTAACCCCCGATATCAGGTCACATGACGAAGGG
AAAGAGAAGGAAATCAACTGTGACAAACTGCCCTCAAATTTGGCTTCCTTAAAAATTACAGTTCAAAAAG
TATGAGAAAATCCATGCAGGCTGAAGGAAACAGCAAAACTGTGACAAATTACCCTCAGTAGGTCAGAACA
AATGTGACGAACCACCCTCAAATCTGTGACAGATAACCCTCAGACTATCCTGTCGTCATGGAAGTGATAT
CGCGGAAGGAAAATACGATATGAGTCGTCTGGCGGCCTTTCTTTTTCTCAATGTATGAGAGGCGCATTGG
AGTTCTGCTGTTGATCTCATTAACACAGACCTGCAGGAAGCGGCGGCGGAAGTCAGGCATACGCTGGTAA
CTTTGAGGCAGCTGGTAACGCTCTATGATCCAGTCGATTTTCAGAGAGACGATGCCTGAGCCATCCGGCT
TACGATACTGACACAGGGATTCGTATAAACGCATGGCATACGGATTGGTGATTTCTTTTGTTTCACTAAG
CCGAAACTGCGTAAACCGGTTCTGTAACCCGATAAAGAAGGGAATGAGATATGGGTTGATATGTACACTG
TAAAGCCCTCTGGATGGACTGTGCGCACGTTTGATAAACCAAGGAAAAGATTCATAGCCTTTTTCATCGC
CGGCATCCTCTTCAGGGCGATAAAAAACCACTTCCTTCCCCGCGAAACTCTTCAATGCCTGCCGTATATC
CTTACTGGCTTCCGCAGAGGTCAATCCGAATATTTCAGCATATTTAGCAACATGGATCTCGCAGATACCG
TCATGTTCCTGTAGGGTGCCATCAGATTTTCTGATCTGGTCAACGAACAGATACAGCATACGTTTTTGAT
CCCGGGAGAGACTATATGCCGCCTCAGTGAGGTCGTTTGACTGGACGATTCGCGGGCTATTTTTACGTTT
CTTGTGATTGATAACCGCTGTTTCCGCCATGACAGATCCATGTGAAGTGTGACAAGTTTTTAGATTGTCA
CACTAAATAAAAAAGAGTCAATAAGCAGGGATAACTTTGTGAAAAAACAGCTTCTTCTGAGGGCAATTTG
TCACAGGGTTAAGGGCAATTTGTCACAGACAGGACTGTCATTTGAGGGTGATTTGTCACACTGAAAGGGC
AATTTGTCACAACACCTTCTCTAGAACCAGCATGGATAAAGGCCTACAAGGCGCTCTAAAAAAGAAGATC
TAAAAACTATAAAAAAAATAATTATAAAAATATCCCCGTGGATAAGTGGATAACCCCAAGGGAAGTTTTT
TCAGGCATCGTGTGTAAGCAGAATATATAAGTGCTGTTCCCTGGTGCTTCCTCGCTCACTCGACCGGGAG
GGTTCGAGAAGGGGGGGCACCCCCCTTCGGCGTGCGCGGTCACGCGCACAGGGCGCAGCCCTGGTTAAAA
ACAAGGTTTATAAATATTGGTTTAAAAGCAGGTTAAAAGACAGGTTAGCGGTGGCCGAAAAACGGGCGGA
AACCCTTGCAAATGCTGGATTTTCTGCCTGTGGACAGCCCCTCAAATGTCAATAGGTGCGCCCCTCATCT
GTCAGCACTCTGCCCCTCAAGTGTCAAGGATCGCGCCCCTCATCTGTCAGTAGTCGCGCCCCTCAAGTGT
CAATACCGCAGGGCACTTATCCCCAGGCTTGTCCACATCATCTGTGGGAAACTCGCGTAAAATCAGGCGT
TTTCGCCGATTTGCGAGGCTGGCCAGCTCCACGTCGCCGGCCGAAATCGAGCCTGCCCCTCATCTGTCAA
CGCCGCGCCGGGTGAGTCGGCCCCTCAAGTGTCAACGTCCGCCCCTCATCTGTCAGTGAGGGCCAAGTTT
TCCGCGAGGTATCCACAACGCCGGCGGCCGGCCGCGGTGTCTCGCACACGGCTTCGACGGCGTTTCTGGC
GCGTTTGCAGGGCCATAGACGGCCGCCAGCCCAGCGGCGAGGGCAACCAGCCGAGGGCTTCGCCCTGTCG
CTCGACTGCGGCGAGCACTACTGGCTGTAAAAGGACAGACCACATCATGGTTCTGTGTTCATTAGGTTGT
TCTGTCCATTGCTGACATAATCCGCTCCACTTCAACGTAACACCGCACGAAGATTTCTATTGTTCCTGAA
GGCATATTCAAATCGTTTTCGTTACCGCTTGCAGGCATCATGACAGAACACTACTTCCTATAAACGCTAC
ACAGGCTCCTGAGATTAATAATGCGGATCTCTACGATAATGGGAGATTTTCCCGACTGTTTCGTTCGCTT
CTCAGTGGATAACAGCCAGCTTCTCTGTTTAACAGACAAAAACAGCATATCCACTCAGTTCCACATTTCC
ATATAAAGGCCAAGGCATTTATTCTCAGGATAATTGTTTCAGCATCGCAACCGCATCAGACTCCGGCATC
GCAAACTGCACCCGGTGCCGGGCAGCCACATCCAGCGCAAAAACCTTCGTGTAGACTTCCGTTGAACTGA
TGGACTTATGTCCCATCAGGCTTTGCAGAACTTTCAGCGGTATACCGGCATACAGCATGTGCATCGCATA
GGAATGGCGGAACGTATGTGGTGTGACCGGAACAGAGAACGTCACACCGTCAGCAGCAGCGGCGGCAACC
GCCTCCCCAATCCAGGTCCTGACCGTTCTGTCCGTCACTTCCCAGATCCGCGCTTTCTCTGTCCTTCCTG
TGCGACGGTTACGCCGCTCCATGAGCTTATCGCGAATAAATACCTGTGACGGAAGATCACTTCGCAGAAT
AAATAAATCCTGGTGTCCCTGTTGATACCGGGAAGCCCTGGGCCAACTTTTGGCGAAAATGAGACGTTGA
TCGGCACGTAAGAGGTTCCAACTTTCACCATAATGAAATAAGATCACTACCGGGCGTATTTTTTGAGTTA
TCGAGATTTTCAGGAGCTAAGGAAGCTAAAATGGAGAAAAAAATCACTGGATATACCACCGTTGATATAT
CCCAATGGCATCGTAAAGAACATTTTGAGGCATTTCAGTCAGTTGCTCAATGTACCTATAACCAGACCGT
TCAGCTGGATATTACGGCCTTTTTAAAGACCGTAAAGAAAAATAAGCACAAGTTTTATCCGGCCTTTATT
CACATTCTTGCCCGCCTGATGAATGCTCATCCGGAATTTCGTATGGCAATGAAAGACGGTGAGCTGGTGA
TATGGGATAGTGTTCACCCTTGTTACACCGTTTTCCATGAGCAAACTGAAACGTTTTCATCGCTCTGGAG
TGAATACCACGACGATTTCCGGCAGTTTCTACACATATATTCGCAAGATGTGGCGTGTTACGGTGAAAAC
CTGGCCTATTTCCCTAAAGGGTTTATTGAGAATATGTTTTTCGTCTCAGCCAATCCCTGGGTGAGTTTCA
CCAGTTTTGATTTAAACGTGGCCAATATGGACAACTTCTTCGCCCCCGTTTTCACCATGGGCAAATATTA
TACGCAAGGCGACAAGGTGCTGATGCCGCTGGCGATTCAGGTTCATCATGCCGTTTGTGATGGCTTCCAT
GTCGGCAGAATGCTTAATGAATTACAACAGTACTGCGATGAGTGGCAGGGCGGGGCGTAAGACGTCTAAG
