>Addgene plasmid #79548 | pNR292 | addgene partial sequence | sequence record 166401 | mTagBFP-R 5'-gtgccctccatgtacagctt-3'
TATACTCTTTTGACTTTAAACAAAATTATTTGTAGAGGCGGTTTCGACATCACTGTCTCATCAGAACGCA
AAGCACATGCGTTGACCGCTGCTCCGTTTACACTATCCTCGCGTACGATCGCACGCCCCATGAAAGGAGT
TTTTTAGTTACCTTAATTGAAATAAACGAAATAAAAACTCGCCAGATCGACAGGTAGACCAGGTGCGGTG
CGAATACGAGTCGTAGTTAGTTCCTCGTTTTCTCTCGTTGGAAGAAGAAGAAACGAGAAACTAAAGCAAT
GCTGGTCTGGCTATGACTGCCTCACTCCTAGGGTGTAATAGGCACTAAAAGAGTGATATGGCACGCGCAT
GTGGAACGCCGTTAGAGGGTTGCTGAGCCATCGTGGTCCTTAGACTCGGGAAAAACAAAAACCCGCCGAA
GCGGGTTAAGTGCGGGGCGGCTAGCCCGCCACCTAAGTTATGAGTCAGGAAAAAAGGCGACAGAGTAATC
TGTCGCCTTTTTTCTTTGCTTGCTTTGTAATCACTCGATGACCAAAAGTAAAAACCCGCCGAAGCGGGTT
TTTACGTAAAACAGGTGAAACTGACGCTAGCCGGTCACATGTCAATATTTGCCCTTGACAGGCATTGATG
GAATCGTAGTCTCACGCTGATAGTCTGATCGACAATACAAGTGGGACCGTGGTCCCAGACCGATAATCAG
ACCGACAACACGAGTGG
