>Addgene plasmid #79548 | pNR292 | addgene partial sequence | sequence record 166402 | BFP-F 5'-CCTTCACCGAGACGCTGTA-3'
ATCCAAGAAACCCGCTAAGAACCTCAAGATGCCTGGCGTCTACTATGTGGACTACAGACTGGAAAGAATC
AAGGAGGCCAACAACGAGACCTACGTCGAGCAGCACGAGGTGGCAGTGGCCAGATACTGCGACCTCCCTA
GCAAACTGGGGCACTAATGTGAAAAAGCCCGCGCAAGCGGGTTTTTTTATGTCTCAGCTAGGTGTAGTTG
CTGAACTGCAGCCTCAGGGACGAAGTGTTTAGTTCCCTCTTTGCGTCCTTCATAGCTTGATCCGAAAAGT
TGTGTCGACGAAGCGCGAGTCGGAACCTACACTAAGGAGATCCGGGCAAAAAAAGCAAAAAGCATTTACC
TTGATTGAGATGTTAATTGTGTTGGCATCACACGAGCAGGCGTAATCAGCCTTGCCGAGCTTATCGCCTC
